Addgene plasmid #18293: T4 Lysozyme L39S WT*
Depositing lab: Brian Matthews. Depositing organization: University of Oregon.
Backbone
  Vector backbone: pHS1403
  Backbone size w/o insert (bp): 5000
  Vector type: Bacterial Expression
Growth in bacteria
  Bacterial resistance: Ampicillin, 100 μg/mL
  Growth temperature: 37°C
  Growth strain: DH5alpha
  Copy number: High Copy
Gene/Insert
  Gene/Insert name: T4 Lysozyme (alt name: AL39S)
  Species: Bacteriophage T4
  Insert size (bp): 600
  Mutation: L39S WT*
  GenBank ID: NP_049736
  Entrez Gene: e (a.k.a. T4p123)
  Cloning method: Restriction Enzyme; 5′ cloning site BamHI (not destroyed); 3′ cloning site HindIII (not destroyed)
  Sequencing primers: 5′ na; 3′ GGCGTATCACGAGGCCC
Terms and licenses: Academic/Nonprofit Terms; Industry Terms: Not Available to Industry
Depositor comments: The BamHI site is 27 bp from the ATG and the HindIII site is 115 bp from the stop.
How to cite: T4 Lysozyme L39S WT* was a gift from Brian Matthews (Addgene plasmid # 18293 ; http://n2t.net/addgene:18293 ; RRID:Addgene_18293)
