[The description below was written by a language model from this plasmid's Addgene catalogue record.]
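Description:
T4 Lysozyme L39S WT* is a bacterial expression plasmid built on the pHS1403 backbone (about 5 kb without insert) that carries a mutant version of the bacteriophage T4 lysozyme gene (gene e). It is maintained in E. coli as a high-copy plasmid under ampicillin selection. The record does not name the origin of replication or the promoter that drives expression, and no annotated feature table is provided, so the regulatory architecture of the backbone cannot be described from the available information.

The insert of roughly 600 bp sits between a BamHI site at the 5′ end and a HindIII site at the 3′ end, both of which were preserved during cloning. According to the depositor's notes, the BamHI site lies 27 bp from the start codon and the HindIII site 115 bp from the stop codon, so the fragment includes short flanking untranslated regions around the coding sequence and can be excised or swapped as a cassette. The encoded protein carries a leucine-to-serine substitution at position 39, made in the "WT*" background; the record does not define this term, though in the T4 lysozyme literature it conventionally denotes the cysteine-free pseudo-wild-type protein used as a reference for point mutants. No fusion tags or reporters are listed.

The record does not state a purpose, but a single-residue variant in an expression vector of this kind is suited to producing recombinant protein in bacteria for studying how a defined substitution affects the structure, stability or folding of T4 lysozyme, a widely used model protein for such work.
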