>Addgene plasmid #18293 | T4 Lysozyme L39S WT* | addgene partial sequence | sequence record 24080 | 3primeUP
CTANGAAAAAGCCCGCTCATTAGGCGGGCTCAGATCTGCTCATGTTTGACAGCTTATCATCGATAAGCTT
CGGCAATAAATTCTTGATATGTTTTCATATGTTTCCTTTAAATATTTTAATTAGTAATTGTCTATTCAAG
TAATTGTGAATATACTATCACAATTCCAAGAGAAAGTAAACAGCTTTATAGATTTTTATACGCGTCCCAA
GTGCCAGTTCTAAACGTTGTAATGACTCGTTTTGCGCGATTAGGTGTTTGATTATACCATCTACTTTTAG
CTAAGTTAACTGCTGCTTCATCCCAGCGTTTTTGTTGAAGCATACGTAAAGAGTTAGTAAATCCTGCCAC
ACCGGTTTCTCCCATTTGGAAAACCATATTAATCAATGCAGCGCGACGAACCGCATCAAGAGAATCATAA
ACCGGTTTTAATTTAGCATTTCTCAGAATTCCGCGAACAGCAGCATCAACATCCTGATTAAAGAGTTTTT
CAGCCTCATCTTTTGTAATTACACCATTAGTATTACGCCCAATAGCTTTATCTAATTCAGATTTAGCAGC
ATTAGATGATGGACTTTTTGTAAGCAAATGACCGATGCCAATAGTGTAATAGCCTTCTGTGTCTTTATAG
ATTTTAAGTCTAAGACCTTCATCTATACGTAACATTTCAAATATATTCATAATACCTCCTAAGCATCGAT
GGATCCTGTTTCCTGTGTGAAATTGTTATCCGCTCACAATTCCACACATTATACGAGCCGATGATTAATT
GTCAACAGGGGGATGGGGAGTAAGCTGATCCTGTTTCCTGTGTGAAATTGTTATCCGCTCACAATTCCAC
ACATTATACGAGCCGATGATTAATTGTCAACAGGGGGATGGGGAGTAAGCTCATCGATGGATCGACCCGG
GTTTCCNGGGGGAAANTGNTATCCGCTCACANTNCCCNCATTATACGAGCCGGAAGCNTAAAGNGGNAAG
CCNGGGGGGCCTAAGGAGTGAGCTAACTTACNTTANTGCGTTGNGCTCNCNGCCCGCNTTNCNGNCGGGA
AACNGNCGGGNCNGGANNCNANC
